Addgene plasmid #224050: AiP14557 - pAAV-AiE2122_3xC2-minBG-SYFP2-WPRE3-BGHpA (Alias: CN4557)
Purpose: AiE2122_3xC2 is an enhancer sequence, designed to drive AAV-mediated transgene expression in cortical cell types (note CB bergmann glia)
Depositing lab: Allen Institute for Brain Science & Jonathan Ting. Depositing organization: Allen Institute. Publication: A suite of enhancer AAVs and transgenic mouse lines for genetic access to cortical cell types. Ben-Simon Y, Hooper M, Narayan S, Daigle TL, Dwivedi D, Way SW, Oster A, Stafford DA, Mich JK, Taormina MJ, Martinez RA, Opitz-Araya X, Roth JR, Alexander JR, Allen S, Amster A, Arbuckle J, Ayala A, Baker PM, Bakken TE, Barcelli T, Barta S, Bendrick J, Bertagnolli D, Bielstein C, Bishwakarma P, Bowlus J, Boyer G, Brouner K, Casian B, Casper T, Chakka AB, Chakrabarty R, Chance RK, Chavan S, Clark M, Colbert K, Collman F, Daniel S, Departee M, DiValentin P, Donadio N, Dotson N, Egdorf T, Fliss T, Gabitto M, Garcia J, Gary A, Gasperini M, Gloe J, Goldy J, Gore BB, Graybuck L, Greisman N, Haeseleer F, Halterman C, Haradon Z, Hastings SD, Helback O, Ho W, Hockemeyer D, Huang C, Huff S, Hunker A, Johansen N, Jones D, Juneau Z, Kalmbach B, Kannan M, Khem S, Kussick E, Kutsal R, Larsen R, Lee C, Lee AY, Leibly M, Lenz GH, Li S, Liang E, Lusk N, Madigan Z, Malloy J, Malone J, McCue R, Melchor J, Mollenkopf T, Moosman S, Morin E, Newman D, Ng L, Ngo K, Omstead V, Otto S, Oyama A, Pena N, Pham T, Phillips E, Pom CA, Potekhina L, Ransford S, Ray PL, Rette D, Reynoldson C, Rimorin C, Rocha D, Ruiz A, Sanchez REA, Sawyer L, Sedeno-Cortes A, Sevigny JP, Shapovalova N, Shepard N, Shulga L, Sigler AR, Siverts L, Soliman S, Somasundaram S, Staats B, Stewart K, Szelenyi E, Tieu M, Trader C, Tran A, van Velthoven CTJ, Walker M, Wang Y, Weed N, Wirthlin M, Wood T, Wynalda B, Yao Z, Zhou T, Ariza J, Dee N, Reding M, Ronellenfitch K, Mufti S, Sunkin SM, Smith KA, Esposito L, Waters J, Thyagarajan B, Yao S, Lein ES, Zeng H, Levi BP, Ngai J, Ting JT, Tasic B. Cell. 2025 May 16:S0092-8674(25)00513-6. doi: 10.1016/j.cell.2025.05.002. PubMed 40403729.
Backbone
  Vector backbone: pAAV
  Vector type: AAV
Growth in bacteria
  Bacterial resistance: Ampicillin, 100 μg/mL
  Growth temperature: 30°C
  Growth strain: NEB Stable
  Copy number: High Copy
Gene/Insert
  Gene/Insert name: SYFP2
  Species: Synthetic
  Mutation: NA
  Promoter: minBG
  Cloning method: Other
Terms and licenses: Academic/Nonprofit Terms; Industry Terms: Not Available to Industry
Depositor comments: Cloning Method: RE Cloning
How to cite: AiP14557 - pAAV-AiE2122_3xC2-minBG-SYFP2-WPRE3-BGHpA (Alias: CN4557) was a gift from Allen Institute for Brain Science & Jonathan Ting (Addgene plasmid # 224050 ; http://n2t.net/addgene:224050 ; RRID:Addgene_224050)
