[The description below was written by a language model from this plasmid's Addgene catalogue record and pLannotate feature annotations shown in this document.]
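Description:
AiP14557 - pAAV-AiE2122_3xC2-minBG-SYFP2-WPRE3-BGHpA (alias CN4557) is an AAV transfer plasmid of about 5.4 kb built on a pAAV backbone and intended for packaging an enhancer-driven reporter genome into recombinant adeno-associated virus. It is propagated in bacteria through a high-copy ColE1/pUC-type origin and selected with ampicillin via the β-lactamase gene and its native promoter. The backbone also carries an f1 phage origin and small remnants of pBR322 bom and rop sequences. The expression cassette lies between AAV2 inverted terminal repeats, which supply the signals for genome replication and encapsidation. The right ITR is annotated in full, while the left one was detected only as short fragments, as often happens when these structured repeats are sequenced and annotated.

The payload is a cell-type-targeting reporter. According to the name and catalogue entry, the AiE2122_3xC2 enhancer sits upstream of a minimal beta-globin promoter (minBG). The "3xC2" label suggests three copies of a core sub-region of the enhancer, although the record does not spell this out. Neither element is annotated in the feature table, but the roughly 1.3 kb unannotated stretch between the left ITR and the coding sequence is where they would lie. The minimal promoter is expected to have little activity alone, so expression of SYFP2, a rapidly maturing monomeric yellow fluorescent protein, depends on the enhancer. Downstream, WPRE3, a shortened woodchuck posttranscriptional element detected here as two fragments, enhances transcript expression, and the bovine growth hormone polyadenylation signal terminates the message.

The construct belongs to a suite of enhancer AAVs for genetic access to cortical cell types, and the depositor also notes labelling of cerebellar Bergmann glia.
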