Features (pLannotate 1.2.2; 14 found; start..end, strand, type, name):
     12..39      +  repeat_region  AAV2 ITR (fragment): inverted terminal repeat of adeno-associated virus serotype 2 inverted
     68..95      +  repeat_region  AAV2 ITR (fragment): inverted terminal repeat of adeno-associated virus serotype 2 inverted
   1393..2109    +  CDS            SYFP2: SYFP2 is a basic (constitutively fluorescent) yellow fluorescent protein published in 2006, derived from Aequorea victoria. It is reported to be a very rapidly-maturing monomer with moderate acid sensitivity.
   2149..2306    +  misc_feature   WPRE (fragment): woodchuck hepatitis virus posttranscriptional regulatory element
   2312..2392    +  misc_feature   WPRE (fragment): woodchuck hepatitis virus posttranscriptional regulatory element
   2409..2520    +  polyA_signal   bGH poly(A) signal: bovine growth hormone polyadenylation signal
   2638..2778    +  repeat_region  AAV2 ITR: inverted terminal repeat of adeno-associated virus serotype 2 inverted
   2783..2834    -  misc_feature   bom (fragment): basis of mobility region from pBR322
   2853..3308    +  rep_origin     f1 ori (sequence partly withheld): f1 bacteriophage origin of replication; arrow indicates direction of (+) strand synthesis
   3309..3358    -  misc_feature   bom (fragment): basis of mobility region from pBR322
   3460..3495    -  CDS            rop (fragment): Rop protein, which maintains plasmids at low copy number; rop
   3590..3694    +  promoter       AmpR promoter: bla
   3695..4555    +  CDS            AmpR: β-lactamase; bla; confers resistance to ampicillin, carbenicillin, and related antibiotics
   4726..5314    +  rep_origin     ori: high-copy-number ColE1/pMB1/pBR322/pUC origin of replication
>Addgene plasmid #224050 | AiP14557 - pAAV-AiE2122_3xC2-minBG-SYFP2-WPRE3-BGHpA (Alias: CN4557) | addgene full sequence | sequence record 462734 | Addgene NGS Result
CCTGCAGGCAGCTGCGCGCTCGCTCGCTCACTGAGGCCGCCCGGGCGTCGGGCGACCTTTGGTCGCCCGG
CCTCAGTGAGCGAGCGAGCGCGCAGAGAGGGAGTGGCCAACTCCATCACTAGGGGTTCCTGCGGCCGCAC
GCGTTCCTCTGTCCCACTGGCTGTGGCTCAGTGTTTATTTATTGGCTGTTTAGTATGGAGAAACATCCAG
TCTTTCAACATTGACAACAAATCCAAATAATGAGCCTGCCCATCACGCTACACTGGGTATCATCTTTGCC
TGTTAGGCTCTTGGCTGGTTTTTTGCTGTATTTGACTATCCTCAAAGTTTGGGAGTTCTGACTGCGGGTT
GTTATTTTCCAATTCTTATTAACACTTGCCAAATCTTTTGTCATGCATCTTTATACTCATGACAGCTTCT
AGGTCAAATTTTAGTTTTGATCACTGGATCTTTAGAAGGAAAGCTAAGGAACTGACAGACATAGCCAGCT
CCTTTTTTTATGCTGGCAATGGATACTGATTAGCTGTTCCTCTGTCCCACTGGCTGTGGCTCAGTGTTTA
TTTATTGGCTGTTTAGTATGGAGAAACATCCAGTCTTTCAACATTGACAACAAATCCAAATAATGAGCCT
GCCCATCACGCTACACTGGGTATCATCTTTGCCTGTTAGGCTCTTGGCTGGTTTTTTGCTGTATTTGACT
ATCCTCAAAGTTTGGGAGTTCTGACTGCGGGTTGTTATTTTCCAATTCTTATTAACACTTGCCAAATCTT
TTGTCATGCATCTTTATACTCATGACAGCTTCTAGGTCAAATTTTAGTTTTGATCACTGGATCTTTAGAA
GGAAAGCTAAGGAACTGACAGACATAGCCAGCTCCTTTTTTTATGCTGGCAATGGATACTGATTAGCTGT
TCCTCTGTCCCACTGGCTGTGGCTCAGTGTTTATTTATTGGCTGTTTAGTATGGAGAAACATCCAGTCTT
TCAACATTGACAACAAATCCAAATAATGAGCCTGCCCATCACGCTACACTGGGTATCATCTTTGCCTGTT
AGGCTCTTGGCTGGTTTTTTGCTGTATTTGACTATCCTCAAAGTTTGGGAGTTCTGACTGCGGGTTGTTA
TTTTCCAATTCTTATTAACACTTGCCAAATCTTTTGTCATGCATCTTTATACTCATGACAGCTTCTAGGT
CAAATTTTAGTTTTGATCACTGGATCTTTAGAAGGAAAGCTAAGGAACTGACAGACATAGCCAGCTCCTT
TTTTTATGCTGGCAATGGATACTGATTAGCTGTGAGCTCGGGCTGGGCATAAAAGTCAGGGCAGAGCCAT
CTATTGCTTACATTTGCTTCTGGGATCCAGATCTTTCGAAGCTAGCGCTACCGGTCGCCACCATGGTGAG
CAAGGGCGAGGAGCTGTTCACCGGGGTGGTGCCCATCCTGGTCGAGCTGGACGGCGACGTAAACGGCCAC
AAGTTCAGCGTGTCCGGCGAGGGCGAGGGCGATGCCACCTACGGCAAGCTGACCCTGAAGCTGATCTGCA
CCACCGGCAAGCTGCCCGTGCCCTGGCCCACCCTCGTGACCACCCTGGGCTACGGCGTGCAGTGCTTCGC
CCGCTACCCCGACCACATGAAGCAGCACGACTTCTTCAAGTCCGCCATGCCCGAAGGCTACGTCCAGGAG
CGCACCATCTTCTTCAAGGACGACGGCAACTACAAGACCCGCGCCGAGGTGAAGTTCGAGGGCGACACCC
TGGTGAACCGCATCGAGCTGAAGGGCATCGACTTCAAGGAGGACGGCAACATCCTGGGGCACAAGCTGGA
GTACAACTACAACAGCCACAACGTCTATATCACCGCCGACAAGCAGAAGAACGGCATCAAGGCCAACTTC
AAGATCCGCCACAACATCGAGGACGGCGGCGTGCAGCTCGCCGACCACTACCAGCAGAACACCCCCATCG
GCGACGGCCCCGTGCTGCTGCCCGACAACCACTACCTGAGCTACCAGTCCAAGCTGAGCAAAGACCCCAA
CGAGAAGCGCGATCACATGGTCCTGCTGGAGTTCGTGACCGCCGCCGGGATCACTCTCGGCATGGACGAG
CTGTACAAGTAAGTCGACGGCGCGCCGCGGCCGCGAATTCGATATCATAATCAACCTCTGGATTACAAAA
TTTGTGAAAGATTGACTGGTATTCTTAACTATGTTGCTCCTTTTACGCTATGTGGATACGCTGCTTTAAT
GCCTTTGTATCATGCTATTGCTTCCCGTATGGCTTTCATTTTCTCCTCCTTGTATAAATCCTGGTTAGTT
CTTGCCACGGCGGAACTCATCGCCGCCTGCCTTGCCCGCTGCTGGACAGGGGCTCGGCTGTTGGGCACTG
ACAATTCCGTGGCTCGAGAGATCTTCGACTGTGCCTTCTAGTTGCCAGCCATCTGTTGTTTGCCCCTCCC
CCGTGCCTTCCTTGACCCTGGAAGGTGCCACTCCCACTGTCCTTTCCTAATAAAATGAGGAAATTGCATC
GCATTGTCTGAGTAGGTGTCATTCTATTCTGGGGGGTGGGGTGGGGCAGGACAGCAAGGGGGAGGATTGG
GAAGACAATAGCAGGCATGAGATCTCACGTGCGGACCGAGCGGCCGCAGGAACCCCTAGTGATGGAGTTG
GCCACTCCCTCTCTGCGCGCTCGCTCGCTCACTGAGGCCGGGCGACCAAAGGTCGCCCGACGCCCGGGCT
TTGCCCGGGCGGCCTCAGTGAGCGAGCGAGCGCGCAGCTGCCTGCAGGGGCGCCTGATGCGGTATTTTCT
CCTTACGCATCTGTGCGGTATTTCACACCGCATA
[95 nt withheld, positions 2835-2929]
T
[46 nt withheld, positions 2931-2976]
C
[141 nt withheld, positions 2978-3118]
CCTTTGACGTTGGAGTCCACGTTCTTT
[37 nt withheld, positions 3146-3182]
ACTCTATCTCGGGCTATTCTTTTGATTTATAAGGGATTTTGCCGATTTCGGTCTATTGGTTAAAAAATGA
GCTGATTTAACAAAAATTTAACGCGAATTTTAACAAAATATTAACGTTTACAATTTTATGGTGCACTCTC
AGTACAATCTGCTCTGATGCCGCATAGTTAAGCCAGCCCCGACACCCGCCAACACCCGCTGACGCGCCCT
GACGGGCTTGTCTGCTCCCGGCATCCGCTTACAGACAAGCTGTGACCGTCTCCGGGAGCTGCATGTGTCA
GAGGTTTTCACCGTCATCACCGAAACGCGCGAGACGAAAGGGCCTCGTGATACGCCTATTTTTATAGGTT
AATGTCATGATAATAATGGTTTCTTAGACGTCAGGTGGCACTTTTCGGGGAAATGTGCGCGGAACCCCTA
TTTGTTTATTTTTCTAAATACATTCAAATATGTATCCGCTCATGAGACAATAACCCTGATAAATGCTTCA
ATAATATTGAAAAAGGAAGAGTATGAGTATTCAACATTTCCGTGTCGCCCTTATTCCCTTTTTTGCGGCA
TTTTGCCTTCCTGTTTTTGCTCACCCAGAAACGCTGGTGAAAGTAAAAGATGCTGAAGATCAGTTGGGTG
CACGAGTGGGTTACATCGAACTGGATCTCAACAGCGGTAAGATCCTTGAGAGTTTTCGCCCCGAAGAACG
TTTTCCAATGATGAGCACTTTTAAAGTTCTGCTATGTGGCGCGGTATTATCCCGTATTGACGCCGGGCAA
GAGCAACTCGGTCGCCGCATACACTATTCTCAGAATGACTTGGTTGAGTACTCACCAGTCACAGAAAAGC
ATCTTACGGATGGCATGACAGTAAGAGAATTATGCAGTGCTGCCATAACCATGAGTGATAACACTGCGGC
CAACTTACTTCTGACAACGATCGGAGGACCGAAGGAGCTAACCGCTTTTTTGCACAACATGGGGGATCAT
GTAACTCGCCTTGATCGTTGGGAACCGGAGCTGAATGAAGCCATACCAAACGACGAGCGTGACACCACGA
TGCCTGTAGCAATGGCAACAACGTTGCGCAAACTATTAACTGGCGAACTACTTACTCTAGCTTCCCGGCA
ACAATTAATAGACTGGATGGAGGCGGATAAAGTTGCAGGACCACTTCTGCGCTCGGCCCTTCCGGCTGGC
TGGTTTATTGCTGATAAATCTGGAGCCGGTGAGCGTGGGTCTCGCGGTATCATTGCAGCACTGGGGCCAG
ATGGTAAGCCCTCCCGTATCGTAGTTATCTACACGACGGGGAGTCAGGCAACTATGGATGAACGAAATAG
ACAGATCGCTGAGATAGGTGCCTCACTGATTAAGCATTGGTAACTGTCAGACCAAGTTTACTCATATATA
CTTTAGATTGATTTAAAACTTCATTTTTAATTTAAAAGGATCTAGGTGAAGATCCTTTTTGATAATCTCA
TGACCAAAATCCCTTAACGTGAGTTTTCGTTCCACTGAGCGTCAGACCCCGTAGAAAAGATCAAAGGATC
TTCTTGAGATCCTTTTTTTCTGCGCGTAATCTGCTGCTTGCAAACAAAAAAACCACCGCTACCAGCGGTG
GTTTGTTTGCCGGATCAAGAGCTACCAACTCTTTTTCCGAAGGTAACTGGCTTCAGCAGAGCGCAGATAC
CAAATACTGTTCTTCTAGTGTAGCCGTAGTTAGGCCACCACTTCAAGAACTCTGTAGCACCGCCTACATA
CCTCGCTCTGCTAATCCTGTTACCAGTGGCTGCTGCCAGTGGCGATAAGTCGTGTCTTACCGGGTTGGAC
TCAAGACGATAGTTACCGGATAAGGCGCAGCGGTCGGGCTGAACGGGGGGTTCGTGCACACAGCCCAGCT
TGGAGCGAACGACCTACACCGAACTGAGATACCTACAGCGTGAGCTATGAGAAAGCGCCACGCTTCCCGA
AGGGAGAAAGGCGGACAGGTATCCGGTAAGCGGCAGGGTCGGAACAGGAGAGCGCACGAGGGAGCTTCCA
GGGGGAAACGCCTGGTATCTTTATAGTCCTGTCGGGTTTCGCCACCTCTGACTTGAGCGTCGATTTTTGT
GATGCTCGTCAGGGGGGCGGAGCCTATGGAAAAACGCCAGCAACGCGGCCTTTTTACGGTTCCTGGCCTT
TTGCTGGCCTTTTGCTCACATGT
